Addgene plasmid #63748: pMT-IMD-V5-His
Purpose: Expresses drosophila IMD tagged with V5 and 6xHis epitopes, under control of metallothionein promoter
Depositing lab: Cyril Gueydan. Depositing organization: Universite Libre de Bruxelles.
Backbone
  Vector backbone: pMT-V5-His
  Backbone manufacturer: lifetechnologies
  Backbone size w/o insert (bp): 3500
  Total vector size (bp): 4340
  Modifications to backbone: none
  Vector type: Insect Expression
Growth in bacteria
  Bacterial resistance: Ampicillin, 100 μg/mL
  Growth temperature: 37°C
  Growth strain: DH5alpha
  Copy number: Unknown
Gene/Insert
  Gene/Insert name: immune deficiency (alt name: IMD)
  Species: D. melanogaster (fly)
  Mutation: *see comment below
  Entrez Gene: imd (a.k.a. Dmel_CG5576, BG5, CG5576, Dmel\CG5576, IMD, IMd, Imd, anon-WO0172774.166, shadok)
  Promoter: pMT
  Tag / fusion protein: V5-6XHis (C terminal on backbone)
  Cloning method: Restriction Enzyme; 5′ cloning site EcoRI (not destroyed); 3′ cloning site XhOI (not destroyed)
  Sequencing primers: 5′ CATCTCAGTGCAACTAAA; 3′ TAGAAGGCACAGTCGAGG
Terms and licenses: Academic/Nonprofit Terms; Industry Terms: Not Available to Industry
Depositor comments: *Note: Addgene's quality control sequencing finds two amino acid residue substitutions, L47M and H212Y, in the Drosophila IMD insert. These residue changes are not thought to affect plasmid function, and the protein has been shown to activate the Imd pathway as expected.
How to cite: pMT-IMD-V5-His was a gift from Cyril Gueydan (Addgene plasmid # 63748 ; http://n2t.net/addgene:63748 ; RRID:Addgene_63748)
