[The description below was written by a language model from this plasmid's Addgene catalogue record and pLannotate feature annotations shown in this document.]
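Description:
pMT-IMD-V5-His is an insect-cell expression plasmid built on the commercial pMT-V5-His backbone, designed to produce the Drosophila melanogaster immune deficiency (IMD) protein under inducible control. It is propagated in E. coli through a high-copy ColE1/pUC-type origin and selected with ampicillin via the β-lactamase gene and its own promoter. The feature table also picks up short remnants of rop, bom, lacZα, lacI and the lac promoter/operator region, which are leftovers of the pUC-derived backbone rather than functional parts. No marker for selection in insect cells is annotated or recorded. The catalogue gives a total size of about 4.3 kb, consistent with the 4,324 nt depositor sequence.

The expression cassette consists of the Drosophila metallothionein (MT) promoter, which is activated by heavy metal ions such as copper, followed by the imd coding sequence cloned between EcoRI and XhoI sites that were both retained. The open reading frame continues into the backbone-encoded C-terminal V5 epitope and 6xHis tag; only the V5 tag is annotated in the feature table, while the His tag is stated in the catalogue fields. An SV40 polyadenylation signal lies downstream of the cassette, although it is annotated on the opposite strand. IMD is an adapter protein that relays signals from peptidoglycan recognition receptors into the Imd/NF-κB pathway, which responds to Gram-negative bacteria.

Quality-control sequencing found two substitutions in the insert, L47M and H212Y. They are not thought to impair function, as the encoded protein has been shown to activate the Imd pathway as expected. The record therefore supports use for inducible IMD expression to switch on Imd signalling in Drosophila cells, with the tags allowing detection or purification.
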