Features (pLannotate 1.2.2; 16 found; start..end, strand, type, name):
      1..35      +  CDS            rop (fragment): Rop protein, which maintains plasmids at low copy number; rop
    137..236     +  misc_feature   bom (fragment): basis of mobility region from pBR322
    242..399     -  CDS            lacZα (fragment): LacZα fragment of β-galactosidase; lacZ fragment
    401..827     +  promoter       MT promoter: Drosophila metallothionein promoter
    873..1691    +  CDS            imd: IMD_DROME - Experimental evidence at protein level: Swiss-Prot protein existence level 1. Essential for the imd/NF-kappa-B (Imd) humoral and epithelial immune response to Gram-negative bacteria (PubMed:7568155, PubMed:8808632, PubMed:11266367, PubMed:12433364). Functions as an adapter protein that transduces immunity signals from the activation of pathogen recognition receptors (PRRs) by bacterial infection to the Imd signaling pathway (PubMed:7568155, PubMed:11269502, PubMed:11703941, PubMed:12433364, PubMed:20122400). Binding of diaminopimelic acid-type (DAP-type) bacterial peptidoglycans (P
   1716..1757    +  CDS            V5 tag: epitope tag from simian virus 5
   1826..1960    -  polyA_signal   SV40 poly(A) signal: SV40 polyadenylation signal
   1983..2067    -  CDS            large T antigen (fragment): large T antigen from SV40 (simian virus 40)
   2067..2091    +  misc_feature   MCS (fragment): pUC18/19 multiple cloning site
   2128..2144    -  protein_bind   lac operator: The lac repressor binds to the lac operator to inhibit transcription in E. coli. This inhibition can be relieved by adding lactose or isopropyl-β-D-thiogalactopyranoside (IPTG). lac repressor encoded by lacI
   2152..2182    -  promoter       lac promoter: promoter for the E. coli lac operon
   2197..2218    -  protein_bind   CAP binding site: CAP binding activates transcription in the presence of cAMP. E. coli catabolite activator protein
   2231..2323    -  CDS            lacI (fragment): lac repressor; lacI; The lac repressor binds to the lac operator to inhibit transcription in E. coli. This inhibition can be relieved by adding lactose or isopropyl-β-D-thiogalactopyranoside (IPTG).
   2506..3094    -  rep_origin     ori: high-copy-number ColE1/pMB1/pBR322/pUC origin of replication
   3265..4125    -  CDS            AmpR: β-lactamase; bla; confers resistance to ampicillin, carbenicillin, and related antibiotics
   4126..4230    -  promoter       AmpR promoter: bla
>Addgene plasmid #63748 | pMT-IMD-V5-His | depositor full sequence | sequence record 108846 | pMT-IMD-V5-His sequence 4324 bps
TCGCGCGTTTCGGTGATGACGGTGAAAACCTCTGACACATGCAGCTCCCGGAGACGGTCACAGCTTGTCT
GTAAGCGGATGCCGGGAGCAGACAAGCCCGTCAGGGCGCGTCAGCGGGTGTTGGCGGGTGTCGGGGCTGG
CTTAACTATGCGGCATCAGAGCAGATTGTACTGAGAGTGCACCATATGCGGTGTGAAATACCGCACAGAT
GCGTAAGGAGAAAATACCGCATCAGGCGCCATTCGCCATTCAGGCTGCGCAACTGTTGGGAAGGGCGATC
GGTGCGGGCCTCTTCGCTATTACGCCAGCTGGCGAAAGGGGGATGTGCTGCAAGGCGATTAAGTTGGGTA
ACGCCAGGGTTTTCCCAGTCACGACGTTGTAAAACGACGGCCAGTGAATTAATTCGTTGCAGGACAGGAT
GTGGTGCCCGATGTGACTAGCTCTTTGCTGCAGGCCGTCCTATCCTCTGGTTCCGATAAGAGACCCAGAA
CTCCGGCCCCCCACCGCCCACCGCCACCCCCATACATATGTGGTACGCAAGTAAGAGTGCCTGCGCATGC
CCCATGTGCCCCACCAAGAGCTTTGCATCCCATACAAGTCCCCAAAGTGGAGAACCGAACCAATTCTTCG
CGGGCAGAACAAAAGCTTCTGCACACGTCTCCACTCGAATTTGGAGCCGGCCGGCGTGTGCAAAAGAGGT
GAATCGAACGAAAGACCCGTGTGTAAAGCCGCGTTTCCAAAATGTATAAAACCGAGAGCATCTGGCCAAT
GTGCATCAGTTGTGGTCAGCAGCAAAATCAAGTGAATCATCTCAGTGCAACTAAAGGGGGGATCTAGATC
GGGGTACCTACTAGTCCAGTGTGGTGGAATTCATGTCAAAGCTCAGGAACCTGTTGCCCACAATCTTTGG
CGGGAAGGAGGCACAGAATCCGACACCAGTCGAGGGACGCCTGGAAAAGGACGCAGCTCCCGTGGACGAC
AACGAACCAGATAACAACAACAGCGGAGCCATGGCGCTGCCCTCCACCGCTGGCACGCCCACAGCCTCCT
CGGATCTGACCGAATCCGTGCTGCGCGAGCTCAGCGACCCAAACTACAATTCAATGGATGTGGTGCATTC
CGCCAATATTCCGGGCACTCTCAGTAACGTCCAGACAAACAACACCATGAACGTACACAGCGCCCAGCAA
CAGGTGGTCATGAACTTCTCGAATGCCAATAATCTGCACTTCGGCTCCGTCTACAACTTCAACCAAAACT
TGAGCGCCTGCAGCTCGCGAAAGGGTAGCACCAGTACCGCAGAGGAGTCGGTCGCCTCTCCAGACGGTAA
GCCGCGGGCAAGTGCGACGCGCAAAACGGTCAGCATTGTGGCCATGATGCAGTCACAAGAGGAACCGGAT
GTGCGCCTGCTCGATGTGGTTTCCACGCACTTGGGCGAGGGCTGGAAGCAGGTGATGCGGGATCTTGGCA
TGTCGGAAGGACAGATCGACCAGGCCATAATCGATTACCAAATGCATGGCAATATTAGAGAGGTGATATA
CCAGCTGTTGCTCCAGTGGATTCGAAGCTCGGCGGACGGTGTGGCCACCGTTGGACGACTCACTACACTG
CTGTGGGAGTCCCAGCATCGCGACTGCGTGCAGCGCATGAAACTGGTTTGGAAGGCACTGGAGAAGCGCA
AGACAAACAGCCTCGAGTCTAGAGGGCCCTTCGAAGGTAAGCCTATCCCTAACCCTCTCCTCGGTCTCGA
TTCTACGCGTACCGGTCATCATCACCATCACCATTGAGTTTAAACCCGCTGATCAGCCTCGACTGTGCCT
TCTAAGATCCAGACATGATAAGATACATTGATGAGTTTGGACAAACCACAACTAGAATGCAGTGAAAAAA
ATGCTTTATTTGTGAAATTTGTGATGCTATTGCTTTATTTGTAACCATTATAAGCTGCAATAAACAAGTT
AACAACAACAATTGCATTCATTTTATGTTTCAGGTTCAGGGGGAGGTGTGGGAGGTTTTTTAAAGCAAGT
AAAACCTCTACAAATGTGGTATGGCTGATTATGATCAGTCGACCTGCAGGCATGCAAGCTTGGCGTAATC
ATGGTCATAGCTGTTTCCTGTGTGAAATTGTTATCCGCTCACAATTCCACACAACATACGAGCCGGAAGC
ATAAAGTGTAAAGCCTGGGGTGCCTAATGAGTGAGCTAACTCACATTAATTGCGTTGCGCTCACTGCCCG
CTTTCCAGTCGGGAAACCTGTCGTGCCAGCTGCATTAATGAATCGGCCAACGCGCGGGGAGAGGCGGTTT
GCGTATTGGGCGCTCTTCCGCTTCCTCGCTCACTGACTCGCTGCGCTCGGTCGTTCGGCTGCGGCGAGCG
GTATCAGCTCACTCAAAGGCGGTAATACGGTTATCCACAGAATCAGGGGATAACGCAGGAAAGAACATGT
GAGCAAAAGGCCAGCAAAAGGCCAGGAACCGTAAAAAGGCCGCGTTGCTGGCGTTTTTCCATAGGCTCCG
CCCCCCTGACGAGCATCACAAAAATCGACGCTCAAGTCAGAGGTGGCGAAACCCGACAGGACTATAAAGA
TACCAGGCGTTTCCCCCTGGAAGCTCCCTCGTGCGCTCTCCTGTTCCGACCCTGCCGCTTACCGGATACC
TGTCCGCCTTTCTCCCTTCGGGAAGCGTGGCGCTTTCTCATAGCTCACGCTGTAGGTATCTCAGTTCGGT
GTAGGTCGTTCGCTCCAAGCTGGGCTGTGTGCACGAACCCCCCGTTCAGCCCGACCGCTGCGCCTTATCC
GGTAACTATCGTCTTGAGTCCAACCCGGTAAGACACGACTTATCGCCACTGGCAGCAGCCACTGGTAACA
GGATTAGCAGAGCGAGGTATGTAGGCGGTGCTACAGAGTTCTTGAAGTGGTGGCCTAACTACGGCTACAC
TAGAAGGACAGTATTTGGTATCTGCGCTCTGCTGAAGCCAGTTACCTTCGGAAAAAGAGTTGGTAGCTCT
TGATCCGGCAAACAAACCACCGCTGGTAGCGGTGGTTTTTTTGTTTGCAAGCAGCAGATTACGCGCAGAA
AAAAAGGATCTCAAGAAGATCCTTTGATCTTTTCTACGGGGTCTGACGCTCAGTGGAACGAAAACTCACG
TTAAGGGATTTTGGTCATGAGATTATCAAAAAGGATCTTCACCTAGATCCTTTTAAATTAAAAATGAAGT
TTTAAATCAATCTAAAGTATATATGAGTAAACTTGGTCTGACAGTTACCAATGCTTAATCAGTGAGGCAC
CTATCTCAGCGATCTGTCTATTTCGTTCATCCATAGTTGCCTGACTCCCCGTCGTGTAGATAACTACGAT
ACGGGAGGGCTTACCATCTGGCCCCAGTGCTGCAATGATACCGCGAGACCCACGCTCACCGGCTCCAGAT
TTATCAGCAATAAACCAGCCAGCCGGAAGGGCCGAGCGCAGAAGTGGTCCTGCAACTTTATCCGCCTCCA
TCCAGTCTATTAATTGTTGCCGGGAAGCTAGAGTAAGTAGTTCGCCAGTTAATAGTTTGCGCAACGTTGT
TGCCATTGCTACAGGCATCGTGGTGTCACGCTCGTCGTTTGGTATGGCTTCATTCAGCTCCGGTTCCCAA
CGATCAAGGCGAGTTACATGATCCCCCATGTTGTGCAAAAAAGCGGTTAGCTCCTTCGGTCCTCCGATCG
TTGTCAGAAGTAAGTTGGCCGCAGTGTTATCACTCATGGTTATGGCAGCACTGCATAATTCTCTTACTGT
CATGCCATCCGTAAGATGCTTTTCTGTGACTGGTGAGTACTCAACCAAGTCATTCTGAGAATAGTGTATG
CGGCGACCGAGTTGCTCTTGCCCGGCGTCAATACGGGATAATACCGCGCCACATAGCAGAACTTTAAAAG
TGCTCATCATTGGAAAACGTTCTTCGGGGCGAAAACTCTCAAGGATCTTACCGCTGTTGAGATCCAGTTC
GATGTAACCCACTCGTGCACCCAACTGATCTTCAGCATCTTTTACTTTCACCAGCGTTTCTGGGTGAGCA
AAAACAGGAAGGCAAAATGCCGCAAAAAAGGGAATAAGGGCGACACGGAAATGTTGAATACTCATACTCT
TCCTTTTTCAATATTATTGAAGCATTTATCAGGGTTATTGTCTCATGAGCGGATACATATTTGAATGTAT
TTAGAAAAATAAACAAATAGGGGTTCCGCGCACATTTCCCCGAAAAGTGCCACCTGACGTCTAAGAAACC
ATTATTATCATGACATTAACCTATAAAAATAGGCGTATCACGAGGCCCTTTCGT
