>Addgene plasmid #63748 | pMT-IMD-V5-His | addgene partial sequence | sequence record 108720 | pUC-3 5'-GCCATTCGCCATTCAGGCTGCGCAACTGTT-3'
ATCGGTGCGGGCCTCTTCGCTATTACGCCAGCTGGCGAAAGGGGGATGTGCTGCAAGGCGATTAAGTTGG
GTAACGCCAGGGTTTTCCCAGTCACGACGTTGTAAAACGACGGCCAGTGAATTAATTCGTTGCAGGACAG
GATGTGGTGCCCGATGTGACTAGCTCTTTGCTGCAGGCCGTCCTATCCTCTGGTTCCGATAAGAGACCCA
GAACTCCGGCCCCCCACCGCCCACCGCCACCCCCATACATATGTGGTACGCAAGTAAGAGTGCCTGCGCA
TGCCCCATGTGCCCCACCAAGAGCTTTGCATCCCATACAAGTCCCCAAAGTGGAGAACCGAACCAATTCT
TCGCGGGCAGAACAAAAGCTTCTGCACACGTCTCCACTCGAATTTGGAGCCGGCCGGCGTGTGCAAAAGA
GGTGAATCGAACGAAAGACCCGTGTGTAAAGCCGCGTTTCCAAAATGTATAAAACCGAGAGCATCTGGCC
AATGTGCATCAGTTGTGGTCAGCAGCAAAATCAAGTGAATCATCTCAGTGCAACTAAAGGGGGGATCTAG
ATCGGGGTACCTACTAGTCCAGTGTGGTGGAATTCATGTCAAAGCTCAGGAACCTGTTGCCCACAATCTT
TGGCGGGAAGGAGGCACAGAATCCGACACCAGTCGAGGGACGCCTGGAAAAGGACGCAGCTCCCGTGGAC
GACAACGAACCAGATAACAACAACAGCGGAGCCATGGCGCTGCCCTCCACCGCTGGCACGCCCACAGCCT
CCTCGGATCTGACCGAATCCGTGCTGCGCGAGCTCAGCGACCCAAACTACAATTCAATGGATGTGGTGCA
TTCCGCCAATATTCCGGGCACTCTCAGTAACGTCCAGACAAACAACACCATGAACGTACACAGCGCCCAG
CAACAGGTGGTCATGAACTTCTCGAATGCCAATAATCTGCACTTCGGCTCCGTCTACAACTTCAACCAAA
ACTTGAGCGCCTGC
