>Addgene plasmid #63748 | pMT-IMD-V5-His | addgene partial sequence | sequence record 108725 | pBMTL-1-5 5'-tgagcggataacaatttcac-3'
ACCATGATTACGCCAAGCTTGCATGCCTGCAGGTCGACTGATCATAATCAGCCATACCACATTTGTAGAG
GTTTTACTTGCTTTAAAAAACCTCCCACACCTCCCCCTGAACCTGAAACATAAAATGAATGCAATTGTTG
TTGTTAACTTGTTTATTGCAGCTTATAATGGTTACAAATAAAGCAATAGCATCACAAATTTCACAAATAA
AGCATTTTTTTCACTGCATTCTAGTTGTGGTTTGTCCAAACTCATCAATGTATCTTATCATGTCTGGATC
TTAGAAGGCACAGTCGAGGCTGATCAGCGGGTTTAAACTCAATGGTGATGGTGATGATGACCGGTACGCG
TAGAATCGAGACCGAGGAGAGGGTTAGGGATAGGCTTACCTTCGAAGGGCCCTCTAGACTCGAGGCTGTT
TGTCTTGCGCTTCTCCAGTGCCTTCCAAACCAGTTTCATGCGCTGCACGCAGTCGCGATGCTGGGACTCC
CACAGCAGTGTAGTGAGTCGTCCAACGGTGGCCACACCGTCCGCCGAGCTTCGAATCCACTGGAGCAACA
GCTGGTATATCACCTCTCTAATATTGCCATGCATTTGGTAATCGATTATGGCCTGGTCGATCTGTCCTTC
CGACATGCCAAGATCCCGCATCACCTGCTTCCAGCCCTCGCCCAAGTGCGTGGAAACCACATCGAGCAGG
CGCACATCCGGTTCCTCTTGTGACTGCATCATGGCCACAATGCTGACCGTTTTGCGCGTCGCACTTGCCC
GCGGCTTACCGTCTGGAGAGGCGACCGACTCCTCTGCGGTACTGGTGCTACCCTTTCGCGAGCTGCAGGC
GCTCAAGTTTTGGTTGAAGTTGTAGACGGAGCCGAAGTGCAGATTATTGGCATTCGAGAAGTTCATGACC
ACCTGTTGCTGGGCGCTGTGTACGTTCATGGTGTTGTTTGTCTGGACGTTACTGAGAGTGCCCGGAATAT
TGGCGGA
